>Addgene plasmid #194534 | pRSII41K-TDH3pr-mNeon | addgene full sequence | sequence record 380550 | Addgene NGS Result
GAGTGGGTTACATCGAACTGGATCTCAACAGCGGTAAGATCCTTGAGAGTTTTCGCCCCGAAGAACGTTT
TCCAATGATGAGCACTTTTAAAGTTCTGCTATGTGGCGCGGTATTATCCCGTATTGACGCCGGGCAAGAG
CAACTCGGTCGCCGCATACACTATTCTCAGAATGACTTGGTTGAGTACTCACCAGTCACAGAAAAGCATC
TTACGGATGGCATGACAGTAAGAGAATTATGCAGTGCTGCCATAACCATGAGTGATAACACTGCGGCCAA
CTTACTTCTGACAACGATCGGAGGACCGAAGGAGCTAACCGCTTTTTTGCACAACATGGGGGATCATGTA
ACTCGCCTTGATCGTTGGGAACCGGAGCTGAATGAAGCCATACCAAACGACGAGCGTGACACCACGATGC
CTGTAGCAATGGCAACAACGTTGCGCAAACTATTAACTGGCGAACTACTTACTCTAGCTTCCCGGCAACA
ATTAATAGACTGGATGGAGGCGGATAAAGTTGCAGGACCACTTCTGCGCTCGGCCCTTCCGGCTGGCTGG
TTTATTGCTGATAAATCTGGAGCCGGTGAGCGTGGGTCTCGCGGTATCATTGCAGCACTGGGGCCAGATG
GTAAGCCCTCCCGTATCGTAGTTATCTACACGACGGGGAGTCAGGCAACTATGGATGAACGAAATAGACA
GATCGCTGAGATAGGTGCCTCACTGATTAAGCATTGGTAACTGTCAGACCAAGTTTACTCATATATACTT
TAGATTGATTTAAAACTTCATTTTTAATTTAAAAGGATCTAGGTGAAGATCCTTTTTGATAATCTCATGA
CCAAAATCCCTTAACGTGAGTTTTCGTTCCACTGAGCGTCAGACCCCGTAGAAAAGATCAAAGGATCTTC
TTGAGATCCTTTTTTTCTGCGCGTAATCTGCTGCTTGCAAACAAAAAAACCACCGCTACCAGCGGTGGTT
TGTTTGCCGGATCAAGAGCTACCAACTCTTTTTCCGAAGGTAACTGGCTTCAGCAGAGCGCAGATACCAA
ATACTGTTCTTCTAGTGTAGCCGTAGTTAGGCCACCACTTCAAGAACTCTGTAGCACCGCCTACATACCT
CGCTCTGCTAATCCTGTTACCAGTGGCTGCTGCCAGTGGCGATAAGTCGTGTCTTACCAGGTTGGACTCA
AGACGATAGTTACCGGATAAGGCGCAGCGGTCGGGCTGAACGGGGGGTTCGTGCACACAGCCCAGCTTGG
AGCGAACGACCTACACCGAACTGAGATACCTACAGCGTGAGCTATGAGAAAGCGCCACGCTTCCCGAAGG
GAGAAAGGCGGACAGGTATCCGGTAAGCGGCAGGGTCGGAACAGGAGAGCGCACGAGGGAGCTTCCAGGG
GGAAACGCCTGGTATCTTTATAGTCCTGTCGGGTTTCGCCACCTCTGACTTGAGCGTCGATTTTTGTGAT
GCTCGTCAGGGGGGCGGAGCCTATGGAAAAACGCCAGCAACGCGGCCTTTTTACGGTTCCTGGCCTTTTG
CTGGCCTTTTGCTCACATGTTCTTTCCTGCGTTATCCCCTGATTCTGTGGATAACCGTATTACCGCCTTT
GAGTGAGCTGATACCGCTCGCCGCAGCCGAACGACCGAGCGCAGCGAGTCAGTGAGCGAGGAAGCGGAAG
AGCGCCCAATACGCAAACCGCCTCTCCCCGCGCGTTGGCCGATTCATTAATGCAGCTGGCACGACAGGTT
TCCCGACTGGAAAGCGGGCAGTGAGCGCAACGCAATTAATGTGAGTTAGCTCACTCATTAGGCACCCCAG
GCTTTACACTTTATGCTTCCGGCTCGTATGTTGTGTGGAATTGTGAGCGGATAACAATTTCACACAGGAA
ACAGCTATGACCATGATTACGCCAAGCGCGCAATTAACCCTCACTAAAGGGAACAAAAGCTGGAGCTCAG
TTTATCATTATCAATACTCGCCATTTCAAAGAATACGTAAATAATTAATAGTAGTGATTTTCCTAACTTT
ATTTAGTCAAAAAATTAGCCTTTTAATTCTGCTGTAACCCGTACATGCCCAAAATAGGGGGCGGGTTACA
CAGAATATATAACATCGTAGGTGTCTGGGTGAACAGTTTATTCCTGGCATCCACTAAATATAATGGAGCC
CGCTTTTTAAGCTGGCATCCAGAAAAAAAAAGAATCCCAGCACCAAAATATTGTTTTCTTCACCAACCAT
CAGTTCATAGGTCCATTCTCTTAGCGCAACTACAGAGAACAGGGGCACAAACAGGCAAAAAACGGGCACA
ACCTCAATGGAGTGATGCAACCTGCCTGGAGTAAATGATGACACAAGGCAATTGACCCACGCATGTATCT
ATCTCATTTTCTTACACCTTCTATTACCTTCTGCTCTCTCTGATTTGGAAAAAGCTGAAAAAAAAGGTTG
AAACCAGTTCCCTGAAATTATTCCCCTACTTGACTAATAAGTATATAAAGACGGTAGGTATTGATTGTAA
TTCTGTAAATCTATTTCTTAAACTTCTTAAATTCTACTTTTATAGTTAGTCTTTTTTTTAGTTTTAAAAC
ACCAAGAACTTAGTTTCGACGGATCTAGAACTAGTATGGTCTCAAAAGGGGAGGAGGACAACATGGCATC
CTTGCCAGCAACTCACGAATTACATATTTTCGGAAGTATTAATGGTGTTGACTTTGATATGGTTGGACAA
GGCACTGGTAATCCAAACGATGGATACGAGGAACTTAATCTTAAATCAACAAAAGGCGATTTGCAATTTT
CCCCCTGGATTCTTGTGCCCCATATTGGGTACGGCTTTCATCAATATTTACCTTACCCTGATGGAATGAG
TCCATTTCAAGCCGCTATGGTAGACGGTTCTGGCTACCAAGTTCATAGAACCATGCAGTTTGAAGACGGC
GCTTCCTTAACAGTAAACTACAGGTACACGTACGAGGGTTCCCATATTAAGGGAGAAGCCCAAGTTAAGG
GTACTGGTTTTCCGGCTGATGGTCCCGTTATGACTAATAGCCTGACAGCTGCTGACTGGTGTAGGTCTAA
AAAGACATATCCTAACGATAAAACAATAATTTCAACTTTTAAGTGGTCTTATACCACTGGCAATGGTAAA
AGATACAGATCCACTGCCCGTACTACGTATACATTCGCTAAACCAATGGCCGCTAATTATCTTAAAAATC
AACCCATGTACGTGTTTAGGAAGACTGAACTAAAACATAGTAAGACCGAGTTGAACTTTAAGGAATGGCA
AAAAGCCTTCACCGATGTCATGGGAATGGATGAATTATATAAGTAACTCGAGTCATGTAATTAGTTATGT
CACGCTTACATTCACGCCCTCCCCCCACATCCGCTCTAACCGAAAAGGAAGGAGTTAGACAACCTGAAGT
CTAGGTCCCTATTTATTTTTTTATAGTTATGTTAGTATTAAGAACGTTATTTATATTTCAAATTTTTCTT
TTTTTTCTGTACAGACGCGTGTACGCATGTAACATTATACTGAAAACCTTGCTTGAGAAGGTTTTGGGAC
GCTCGAAGGCTTTAATTTGCGGCCGGTACCCAATTCGCCCTATAGTGAGTCGTATTACGCGCGCTCACTG
GCCGTCGTTTTACAACGTCGTGACTGGGAAAACCCTGGCGTTACCCAACTTAATCGCCTTGCAGCACATC
CCCCTTTCGCCAGCTGGCGTAATAGCGAAGAGGCCCGCACCGATCGCCCTTCCCAACAGTTGCGCAGCCT
GAATGGCGAATGG
[124 nt withheld, positions 3794-3917]
C
[91 nt withheld, positions 3919-4009]
A
[49 nt withheld, positions 4011-4059]
CCTTTGACGTTGGAGTCCACGTTCTTT
[37 nt withheld, positions 4087-4123]
ACCCTATCTCGGTCTATTCTTTTGATTTATAAGGGATTTTGCCGATTTCGGCCTATTGGTTAAAAAATGA
GCTGATTTAACAAAAATTTAACGCGAATTTTAACAAAATATTAACGCTTACAATTTCCTGATGCGGTATT
TTCTCCTTACGCATCTGTGCGGTATTTCACACCGCATAGACACTGGATGGCGGCGTTAGTATCGAATCGA
CAGCAGTATAGCGACCAGCATTCACATACGATTGACGCATGATATTACTTTCTGCGCACTTAACTTCGCA
TCTGGGCAGATGATGTCGAGGCGAAAAAAAATATAAATCACGCTAACATTTGATTAAAATAGAACAACTA
CAATATAAAAAAACTATACAAATGACAAGTTCTTGAAAACAAGAATCTTTTTATTGTCAGTACTGATTAG
AAAAACTCATCGAGCATCAAATGAAACTGCAATTTATTCATATCAGGATTATCAATACCATATTTTTGAA
AAAGCCGTTTCTGTAATGAAGGAGAAAACTCACCGAGGCAGTTCCATAGGATGGCAAGATCCTGGTATCG
GTCTGCGATTCCGACTCGTCCAACATCAATACAACCTATTAATTTCCCCTCGTCAAAAATAAGGTTATCA
AGTGAGAAATCACCATGAGTGACGACTGAATCCGGTGAGAATGGCAAAAGCTTATGCATTTCTTTCCAGA
CTTGTTCAACAGGCCAGCCATTACGCTCGTCATCAAAATCACTCGCATCAACCAAACCGTTATTCATTCG
TGATTGCGCCTGAGCGAGACGAAATACGCGATCGCTGTTAAAAGGACAATTACAAACAGGAATCGAATGC
AACCGGCGCAGGAACACTGCCAGCGCATCAACAATATTTTCACCTGAATCAGGATATTCTTCTAATACCT
GGAATGCTGTTTTGCCGGGGATCGCAGTGGTGAGTAACCATGCATCATCAGGAGTACGGATAAAATGCTT
GATGGTCGGAAGAGGCATAAATTCCGTCAGCCAGTTTAGTCTGACCATCTCATCTGTAACATCATTGGCA
ACGCTACCTTTGCCATGTTTCAGAAACAACTCTGGCGCATCGGGCTTCCCATACAATCGATAGATTGTCG
CACCTGATTGCCCGACATTATCGCGAGCCCATTTATACCCATATAAATCAGCATCCATGTTGGAATTTAA
TCGCGGCCTCGAAACGTGAGTCTTTTCCTTACCCATGGTTGTTTATGTTCGGATGTGATGTGAGAACTGT
ATCCTAGCAAGATTTTAAAAGGAAGTATATGAAAGAAGAACCTCAGTGGCAAATCCTAACCTTTTATATT
TCTCTACAGGGGCGCGGCGTGGGGACAATTCAACGCGTCTGTGAGGGGAGCGTTTCCCTGCTCGCAGGTC
TGCAGCGAGGAGCCGTAATTTTTGCTTCGCGCCGTGCGGCCATCAAAATGTATGGATGCAAATGATTATA
CATGGGGATGTATGGGCTAAATGTACGGGCGACAGTCACATCATGCCCCTGAGCTGCGCACGTCAAGACT
GTCAAGGAGGGTATTCTGGGCCTCCATGTCGCTGGCCGGGTGACCCGGCGGGGACGAGGCAAGCTAAGGT
GGTATGGTGCACTCTCAGTACAATCTGCTCTGATGCCGCATAGTTAAGCCAGCCCCGACACCCGCCAACA
CCCGCTGACGCGCCCTGACGGGCTTGTCTGCTCCCGGCATCCGCTTACAGACAAGCTGTGACCGTCTCCG
GGAGCTGCATGTGTCAGAGGTTTTCACCGTCATCACCGAAACGCGCGAGACGAAAGGGCCTCGTGATACG
CCTATTTTTATAGGTTAATGTCATGATAATAATGGTTTCTTAGACGGATCGCTTGCCTGTAACTTACACG
CGCCTCGTATCTTTTAATGATGGAATAATTTGGGAATTTACTCTGTGTTTATTTATTTTTATGTTTTGTA
TTTGGATTTTAGAAAGTAAATAAAGAAGGTAGAAGAGTTACGGAATGAAGAAAAAAAAATAAACAAAGGT
TTAAAAAATTTCAACAAAAAGCGTACTTTACATATATATTTATTAGACAAGAAAAGCAGATTAAATAGAT
ATACATTCGATTAACGATAAGTAAAATGTAAAATCACAGGATTTTCGTGTGTGGTCTTCTACACAGACAA
GATGAAACAATTCGGCATTAATACCTGAGAGCAGGAAGAGCAAGATAAAAGGTAGTATTTGTTGGCGATC
CCCCTAGAGTCTTTTACATCTTCGGAAAACAAAAACTATTTTTTCTTTAATTTCTTTTTTTACTTTCTAT
TTTTAATTTATATATTTATATTAAAAAATTTAAATTATAATTATTTTTATAGCACGTGATGAAAAGGACC
CAGGTGGCACTTTTCGGGGAAATGTGCGCGGAACCCCTATTTGTTTATTTTTCTAAATACATTCAAATAT
GTATCCGCTCATGAGACAATAACCCTGATAAATGCTTCAATAATATTGAAAAAGGAAGAGTATGAGTATT
CAACATTTCCGTGTCGCCCTTATTCCCTTTTTTGCGGCATTTTGCCTTCCTGTTTTTGCTCACCCAGAAA
CGCTGGTGAAAGTAAAAGATGCTGAAGATCAGTTGGGTGCAC
Features (pLannotate 1.2.2; 19 found; start..end, strand, type, name):
    911..1499    +  rep_origin     ori: high-copy-number ColE1/pMB1/pBR322/pUC origin of replication
   1682..1774    +  CDS            lacI (fragment): lac repressor; lacI; The lac repressor binds to the lac operator to inhibit transcription in E. coli. This inhibition can be relieved by adding lactose or isopropyl-β-D-thiogalactopyranoside (IPTG).
   1787..1808    +  protein_bind   CAP binding site: CAP binding activates transcription in the presence of cAMP. E. coli catabolite activator protein
   1823..1853    +  promoter       lac promoter: promoter for the E. coli lac operon
   1861..1877    +  protein_bind   lac operator: The lac repressor binds to the lac operator to inhibit transcription in E. coli. This inhibition can be relieved by adding lactose or isopropyl-β-D-thiogalactopyranoside (IPTG). lac repressor encoded by lacI
   1922..1940    +  promoter       T3 promoter: promoter for bacteriophage T3 RNA polymerase
   1965..2609    +  promoter       GAP promoter: S. cerevisiae TDH3; promoter for glyceraldehyde-3-phosphate dehydrogenase
   2626..3333    +  CDS            mNeonGreen: mNeonGreen is a basic (constitutively fluorescent) green/yellow fluorescent protein published in 2013, derived from Branchiostoma lanceolatum. It is reported to be a very rapidly-maturing monomer with moderate acid sensitivity.
   3343..3590    +  terminator     CYC1 terminator: S. cerevisiae CYC1; transcription terminator for CYC1
   3609..3627    -  promoter       T7 promoter: promoter for bacteriophage T7 RNA polymerase
   3635..3790    +  CDS            lacZα (fragment): LacZα fragment of β-galactosidase; lacZ fragment
   3794..4222    +  rep_origin     f1 ori (sequence partly withheld): f1 bacteriophage origin of replication; arrow indicates direction of (+) strand synthesis
   4250..4301    -  misc_feature   bom (fragment): basis of mobility region from pBR322
   4337..5693    -  gene           kanMX: yeast selectable marker conferring kanamycin resistance (Wach et al., 1994)
   5736..5785    -  misc_feature   bom (fragment): basis of mobility region from pBR322
   5887..5922    -  CDS            rop (fragment): Rop protein, which maintains plasmids at low copy number; rop
   5990..6493    -  misc_feature   CEN/ARS: S. cerevisiae CEN6 centromere fused to an autonomously replicating sequence
   6530..6634    +  promoter       AmpR promoter: bla
   6635..740     +  CDS            AmpR (across the origin): β-lactamase; bla; confers resistance to ampicillin, carbenicillin, and related antibiotics
