[The description below was written by a language model from this plasmid's Addgene catalogue record and pLannotate feature annotations shown in this document.]
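Description:
pRSII41K-TDH3pr-mNeon is a 6,755 nt yeast–E. coli shuttle expression vector built on the pRSII41K-TDH3pr backbone. In bacteria it replicates from a ColE1/pUC-type origin and is selected with ampicillin through the β-lactamase (AmpR) gene. In Saccharomyces cerevisiae it is maintained by a CEN6/ARS element, which gives centromere-based segregation and a low, stable copy number. This yeast behaviour is presumably what the catalogue's "low copy" label refers to. Yeast selection relies on the dominant kanMX cassette, which confers G418 resistance, rather than on an auxotrophic marker. The plasmid can therefore be used in prototrophic, wild or industrial strains that lack convenient nutritional mutations. An f1 origin is also present, along with remnants of the pBluescript-style cloning region: the lac promoter and operator, a lacZα fragment, and flanking T3 and T7 promoters. Small lacI, rop and bom fragments are also annotated and appear to be backbone remnants.

The expression cassette consists of the strong constitutive TDH3 (glyceraldehyde-3-phosphate dehydrogenase, GAP) promoter driving the mNeonGreen coding sequence, followed by the CYC1 transcription terminator. mNeonGreen is a bright, fast-maturing monomeric green/yellow fluorescent protein derived from Branchiostoma lanceolatum. The catalogue lists kanMX as the insert, but the stated purpose and the feature table show that mNeonGreen is the TDH3-driven payload and kanMX is the selection marker, carried on the opposite strand elsewhere in the backbone. The construct belongs to a set of auxotrophy-independent shuttle vectors for diverse yeasts. It suits use as a constitutive fluorescent reporter or as a control for checking transformation, plasmid maintenance and promoter output under G418 selection.
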