Addgene plasmid #194534: pRSII41K-TDH3pr-mNeon
Purpose: Low copy vector backbone with G418 selectivity, encodes for TDH3(pr) driven expression of mNeon
Depositing lab: Patrick Gibney. Depositing organization: Cornell University. Publication: Auxotrophy-Independent Plasmid Shuttle Vectors for Applications in Diverse Yeasts. Smith JR, Sislak CD, Fernandez Mendoza P, Carmichael L, Lewis AG, Chen A, Jiang GZ, Gibney PA. Appl Microbiol. 2024; 4(1):453-469. doi: 10.3390/applmicrobiol4010031.
Backbone
  Vector backbone: pRSII41K-TDH3pr
  Vector type: Yeast Expression
  Selectable markers: G418
Growth in bacteria
  Bacterial resistance: Ampicillin, 100 μg/mL
  Growth temperature: 37°C
  Growth strain: DH5alpha
  Copy number: Low Copy
Gene/Insert
  Gene/Insert name: kanMX
  Species: S. cerevisiae (budding yeast)
  Promoter: TDH3
  Cloning method: Gibson Cloning
Terms and licenses: Academic/Nonprofit Terms; Industry Terms: Not Available to Industry
How to cite: pRSII41K-TDH3pr-mNeon was a gift from Patrick Gibney (Addgene plasmid # 194534 ; http://n2t.net/addgene:194534 ; RRID:Addgene_194534)
